>Addgene plasmid #143955 | TFORF1374 | addgene full sequence | sequence record 404613 | Addgene NGS Result
TTAATGTAGTCTTATGCAATACTCTTGTAGTCTTGCAACATGGTAACGATGAGTTAGCAACATGCCTTAC
AAGGAGAGAAAAAGCACCGTGCATGCCGATTGGTGGAAGTAAGGTGGTACGATCGTGCCTTATTAGGAAG
GCAACAGACGGGTCTGACATGGATTGGACGAACCACTGAATTGCCGCATTGCAGAGATATTGTATTTAAG
TGCCTAGCTCGATACATAAACGGGTCTCTCTGGTTAGACCAGATCTGAGCCTGGGAGCTCTCTGGCTAAC
TAGGGAACCCACTGCTTAAGCCTCAATAAAGCTTGCCTTGAGTGCTTCAAGTAGTGTGTGCCCGTCTGTT
GTGTGACTCTGGTAACTAGAGATCCCTCAGACCCTTTTAGTCAGTGTGGAAAATCTCTAGCAGTGGCGCC
CGAACAGGGACTTGAAAGCGAAAGGGAAACCAGAGGAGCTCTCTCGACGCAGGACTCGGCTTGCTGAAGC
GCGCACGGCAAGAGGCGAGGGGCGGCGACTGGTGAGTACGCCAAAAATTTTGACTAGCGGAGGCTAGAAG
GAGAGAGATGGGTGCGAGAGCGTCAGTATTAAGCGGGGGAGAATTAGATCGCGATGGGAAAAAATTCGGT
TAAGGCCAGGGGGAAAGAAAAAATATAAATTAAAACATATAGTATGGGCAAGCAGGGAGCTAGAACGATT
CGCAGTTAATCCTGGCCTGTTAGAAACATCAGAAGGCTGTAGACAAATACTGGGACAGCTACAACCATCC
CTTCAGACAGGATCAGAAGAACTTAGATCATTATATAATACAGTAGCAACCCTCTATTGTGTGCATCAAA
GGATAGAGATAAAAGACACCAAGGAAGCTTTAGACAAGATAGAGGAAGAGCAAAACAAAAGTAAGACCAC
CGCACAGCAAGCGGCCGCTGATCTTCAGACCTGGAGGAGGAGATATGAGGGACAATTGGAGAAGTGAATT
ATATAAATATAAAGTAGTAAAAATTGAACCATTAGGAGTAGCACCCACCAAGGCAAAGAGAAGAGTGGTG
CAGAGAGAAAAAAGAGCAGTGGGAATAGGAGCTTTGTTCCTTGGGTTCTTGGGAGCAGCAGGAAGCACTA
TGGGCGCAGCGTCAATGACGCTGACGGTACAGGCCAGACAATTATTGTCTGGTATAGTGCAGCAGCAGAA
CAATTTGCTGAGGGCTATTGAGGCGCAACAGCATCTGTTGCAACTCACAGTCTGGGGCATCAAGCAGCTC
CAGGCAAGAATCCTGGCTGTGGAAAGATACCTAAAGGATCAACAGCTCCTGGGGATTTGGGGTTGCTCTG
GAAAACTCATTTGCACCACTGCTGTGCCTTGGAATGCTAGTTGGAGTAATAAATCTCTGGAACAGATTTG
GAATCACACGACCTGGATGGAGTGGGACAGAGAAATTAACAATTACACAAGCTTAATACACTCCTTAATT
GAAGAATCGCAAAACCAGCAAGAAAAGAATGAACAAGAATTATTGGAATTAGATAAATGGGCAAGTTTGT
GGAATTGGTTTAACATAACAAATTGGCTGTGGTATATAAAATTATTCATAATGATAGTAGGAGGCTTGGT
AGGTTTAAGAATAGTTTTTGCTGTACTTTCTATAGTGAATAGAGTTAGGCAGGGATATTCACCATTATCG
TTTCAGACCCACCTCCCAACCCCGAGGGGACCCATGCATTGCATCTCAATTAGTCAGCAACCAGGTGTGG
AAAGTCCCCAGGCTCCCCAGCAGGCAGAAGTATGCAAAGCATGCGTCTCAATTAGTCAGCAACCATAGTC
CCGCCCCTAACTCCGCCCATCCCGCCCCTAACTCCGCCCAGTTCCGCCCATTCTCCGCCCCATGGCTGAC
TAATTTTTTTTATTTATGCAGAGGCCGAGGCCGCCTCGGCCTCTGAGCTATTCCAGAAGTAGTGAGGAGG
CTTTTTTGGAGGCCTAGGCTTTTGCAAAAAGCTTTCTAGAGGTACCACCGGAGCTTACCATGACCGAGTA
CAAGCCCACGGTGCGCCTCGCCACCCGCGACGACGTCCCCAGGGCCGTACGCACCCTCGCCGCCGCGTTC
GCCGACTACCCCGCCACGCGCCACACCGTCGATCCGGACCGCCACATCGAGCGGGTCACCGAGCTGCAAG
AACTCTTCCTCACGCGCGTCGGGCTCGACATCGGCAAGGTGTGGGTCGCGGACGACGGCGCCGCCGTGGC
GGTCTGGACCACGCCGGAGAGCGTCGAAGCGGGGGCGGTGTTCGCCGAGATCGGCCCGCGCATGGCCGAG
TTGAGCGGTTCCCGGCTGGCCGCGCAGCAACAGATGGAAGGCCTCCTGGCGCCGCACCGGCCCAAGGAGC
CCGCGTGGTTCCTGGCCACCGTCGGCGTCTCGCCCGACCACCAGGGCAAGGGTCTGGGCAGCGCCGTCGT
GCTCCCCGGAGTGGAGGCGGCCGAGCGCGCCGGGGTGCCCGCCTTCCTGGAGACCTCCGCGCCCCGCAAC
CTCCCCTTCTACGAGCGGCTCGGCTTCACCGTCACCGCCGACGTCGAGGTGCCCGAAGGACCGCGCACCT
GGTGCATGACCCGCAAGCCCGGTGCCAGTTAACGAATTCTAGATCTTGAGACAAATGGCAGTATTCATCC
ACAATTTTAAAAGAAAAGGGGGGATTGGGGGGTACAGTGCAGGGGAAAGAATAGTAGACATAATAGCAAC
AGACATACAAACTAAAGAATTACAAAAACAAATTACAAAAATTCAAAATTTTCGGGTTTATTACAGGGAC
AGCAGAGATCCACTTTGGCGCCGGCTCGAGGCCTGCAGGTGCAAAGATGGATAAAGTTTTAAACAGAGAG
GAATCTTTGCAGCTAATGGACCTTCTAGGTCTTGAAAGGAGTGGGAATTGGCTCCGGTGCCCGTCAGTGG
GCAGAGCGCACATCGCCCACAGTCCCCGAGAAGTTGGGGGGAGGGGTCGGCAATTGAACCGGTGCCTAGA
GAAGGTGGCGCGGGGTAAACTGGGAAAGTGATGTCGTGTACTGGCTCCGCCTTTTTCCCGAGGGTGGGGG
AGAACCGTATATAAGTGCAGTAGTCGCCGTGAACGTTCTTTTTCGCAACGGGTTTGCCGCCAGAACACAG
GTAAGTGCCGTGTGTGGTTCCCGCGGGCCTGGCCTCTTTACGGGTTATGGCCCTTGCGTGCCTTGAATTA
CTTCCACCTGGCTGCAGTACGTGATTCTTGATCCCGAGCTTCGGGTTGGAAGTGGGTGGGAGAGTTCGAG
GCCTTGCGCTTAAGGAGCCCCTTCGCCTCGTGCTTGAGTTGAGGCCTGGCCTGGGCGCTGGGGCCGCCGC
GTGCGAATCTGGTGGCACCTTCGCGCCTGTCTCGCTGCTTTCGATAAGTCTCTAGCCATTTAAAATTTTT
GATGACCTGCTGCGACGCTTTTTTTCTGGCAAGATAGTCTTGTAAATGCGGGCCAAGATCTGCACACTGG
TATTTCGGTTTTTGGGGCCGCGGGCGGCGACGGGGCCCGTGCGTCCCAGCGCACATGTTCGGCGAGGCGG
GGCCTGCGAGCGCGGCCACCGAGAATCGGACGGGGGTAGTCTCAAGCTGGCCGGCCTGCTCTGGTGCCTG
GCCTCGCGCCGCCGTGTATCGCCCCGCCCTGGGCGGCAAGGCTGGCCCGGTCGGCACCAGTTGCGTGAGC
GGAAAGATGGCCGCTTCCCGGCCCTGCTGCAGGGAGCTCAAAATGGAGGACGCGGCGCTCGGGAGAGCGG
GCGGGTGAGTCACCCACACAAAGGAAAAGGGCCTTTCCGTCCTCAGCCGTCGCTTCATGTGACTCCACGG
AGTACCGGGCGCCGTCCAGGCACCTCGATTAGTTCTCGAGCTTTTGGAGTACGTCGTCTTTAGGTTGGGG
GGAGGGGTTTTATGCGATGGAGTTTCCCCACACTGAGTGGGTGGAGACTGAAGTTAGGCCAGCTTGGCAC
TTGATGTAATTCTCCTTGGAATTTGCCCTTTTTGAGTTTGGATCTTGGTTCATTCTCAAGCCTCAGACAG
TGGTTCAAAGTTTTTTTCTTCCATTTCAGGTGTCGTGAGGCTAGCACCGCCACCATGTTGTTAGCCCAAA
TAAATCGAGATTCTCAGGGAATGACAGAGTTTCCTGGAGGAGGGATGGAGGCGCAACATGTTACGCTGTG
CTTGACAGAGGCAGTCACCGTGGCAGATGGTGACAACTTAGAAAATATGGAAGGCGTAAGCTTGCAAGCA
GTAACACTTGCAGATGGTTCTACTGCTTACATACAACACAATTCTAAAGATGCAAAACTCATAGATGGCC
AGGTCATTCAGTTGGAAGATGGTTCTGCGGCCTATGTTCAACATGTACCCATACCTAAAAGTACAGGGGA
CAGTTTGCGTCTAGAGGATGGTCAAGCAGTACAGTTAGAAGATGGTACCACAGCATTTATTCACCACACC
TCCAAAGATAGTTATGACCAGAGTGCATTACAGGCGGTTCAGCTGGAAGATGGTACCACAGCTTATATCC
ACCATGCAGTGCAAGTCCCGCAGTCTGACACCATCTTGGCAATTCAGGCTGATGGGACAGTGGCAGGTCT
GCACACTGGGGATGCTACAATTGACCCTGACACCATCAGTGCTTTGGAACAGTATGCAGCAAAGGTGTCC
ATTGATGGAAGTGAAAGTGTAGCAGGTACTGGAATGATTGGAGAAAATGAGCAAGAGAAAAAAATGCAGA
TTGTTTTACAAGGACATGCTACAAGAGTAACTGCTAAATCTCAACAGAGTGGAGAGAAGGCATTTCGATG
TGAATATGATGGATGTGGAAAATTATATACAACAGCTCATCATCTCAAGGTCCATGAGAGGTCACACACA
GGAGATCGGCCTTATCAGTGTGAGCATGCAGGCTGTGGGAAGGCATTTGCAACAGGTTATGGATTAAAAA
GTCACGTCAGAACTCATACAGGAGAAAAGCCATATCGGTGTTCGGAAGATAATTGTACTAAATCTTTCAA
AACTTCAGGAGATCTACAGAAACACATCAGAACTCATACAGGAGAAAGGCCCTTTAAGTGTCCCTTCGAA
GGCTGCGGTCGGTCCTTTACAACATCAAATATCAGAAAAGTGCACGTTAGGACACACACAGGAGAAAGAC
CTTATTACTGCACAGAGCCAGGATGTGGGAGGGCATTTGCCAGTGCAACAAATTATAAAAACCATGTGAG
GATACACACAGGAGAAAAGCCATATGTTTGTACAGTTCCTGGGTGTGACAAAAGGTTTACAGAATATTCC
AGTTTGTACAAACATCATGTTGTCCACACTCATTCCAAACCTTACAACTGTAACCACTGTGGGAAGACAT
ACAAGCAGATCTCCACGCTGGCCATGCACAAACGGACAGCCCACAACGACACTGAGCCCATCGAGGAGGA
GCAGGAAGCCTTCTTTGAGCCGCCCCCAGGTCAAGGTGAAGATGTTCTTAAAGGGTCCCAGATTACGTAT
GTTACAGGTGTAGAAGGGGACGACGTTGTTTCTACACAAGTAGCCACAGTAACCCAATCTGGACTGAGTC
AACAAGTTACACTCATATCCCAGGATGGGACTCAGCATGTCAACATATCTCAAGCTGACATGCAGGCCAT
TGGCAACACCATCACAATGGTAACGCAGGATGGCACGCCCATCACAGTCCCCGCCCATGATGCAGTCATC
TCCTCAGCAGGAACGCACTCTGTTGCTATGGTTACTGCTGAGGGTACAGAAGGGGAACAGGTTGCAATTG
TAGCTCAAGACTTGGCAGCATTCCATACTGCCTCATCAGAAATGGGGCACCAGCAGCATAGCCATCACTT
AGTAACCACAGAAACCAGACCTCTGACCTTAGTAGCAACATCCAATGGCACCCAGATTGCAGTTCAGCTT
GGAGAACAGCCATCTCTGGAAGAAGCCATCAGAATAGCGTCTAGAATCCAACAAGGAGAAACGCCAGGGT
TGGATGATTAGTAATGAACTAGTCCGTAACTTGAAAGTATTTCGATTTCTTGGCTTTATATATCTTGTGG
AAAGGACGAACCCGTAGGATCGTTGCCGAGCTCACGCGTTAAGTCGACAATCAACCTCTGGATTACAAAA
TTTGTGAAAGATTGACTGGTATTCTTAACTATGTTGCTCCTTTTACGCTATGTGGATACGCTGCTTTAAT
GCCTTTGTATCATGCTATTGCTTCCCGTATGGCTTTCATTTTCTCCTCCTTGTATAAATCCTGGTTGCTG
TCTCTTTATGAGGAGTTGTGGCCCGTTGTCAGGCAACGTGGCGTGGTGTGCACTGTGTTTGCTGACGCAA
CCCCCACTGGTTGGGGCATTGCCACCACCTGTCAGCTCCTTTCCGGGACTTTCGCTTTCCCCCTCCCTAT
TGCCACGGCGGAACTCATCGCCGCCTGCCTTGCCCGCTGCTGGACAGGGGCTCGGCTGTTGGGCACTGAC
AATTCCGTGGTGTTGTCGGGGAAATCATCGTCCTTTCCTTGGCTGCTCGCCTGTGTTGCCACCTGGATTC
TGCGCGGGACGTCCTTCTGCTACGTCCCTTCGGCCCTCAATCCAGCGGACCTTCCTTCCCGCGGCCTGCT
GCCGGCTCTGCGGCCTCTTCCGCGTCTTCGCCTTCGCCCTCAGACGAGTCGGATCTCCCTTTGGGCCGCC
TCCCCGCGTCGACTTTAAGACCAATGACTTACAAGGCAGCTGTAGATCTTAGCCACTTTTTAAAAGAAAA
GGGGGGACTGGAAGGGCTAATTCACTCCCAACGAAGACAAGATCTGCTTTTTGCTTGTACTGGGTCTCTC
TGGTTAGACCAGATCTGAGCCTGGGAGCTCTCTGGCTAACTAGGGAACCCACTGCTTAAGCCTCAATAAA
GCTTGCCTTGAGTGCTTCAAGTAGTGTGTGCCCGTCTGTTGTGTGACTCTGGTAACTAGAGATCCCTCAG
ACCCTTTTAGTCAGTGTGGAAAATCTCTAGCAGTACGTATAGTAGTTCATGTCATCTTATTATTCAGTAT
TTATAACTTGCAAAGAAATGAATATCAGAGAGTGAGAGGAACTTGTTTATTGCAGCTTATAATGGTTACA
AATAAAGCAATAGCATCACAAATTTCACAAATAAAGCATTTTTTTCACTGCATTCTAGTTGTGGTTTGTC
CAAACTCATCAATGTATCTTATCATGTCTGGCTCTAGCTATCCCGCCCCTAACTCCGCCCATCCCGCCCC
TAACTCCGCCCAGTTCCGCCCATTCTCCGCCCCATGGCTGACTAATTTTTTTTATTTATGCAGAGGCCGA
GGCCGCCTCGGCCTCTGAGCTATTCCAGAAGTAGTGAGGAGGCTTTTTTGGAGGCCTAGGGACGTACCCA
ATTCGCCCTATAGTGAGTCGTATTACGCGCGCTCACTGGCCGTCGTTTTACAACGTCGTGACTGGGAAAA
CCCTGGCGTTACCCAACTTAATCGCCTTGCAGCACATCCCCCTTTCGCCAGCTGGCGTAATAGCGAAGAG
GCCCGCACCGATCGCCCTTCCCAACAGTTGCGCAGCCTGAATGGCGAATGGG
[124 nt withheld, positions 7613-7736]
C
[91 nt withheld, positions 7738-7828]
A
[49 nt withheld, positions 7830-7878]
CCTTTGACGTTGGAGTCCACGTTCTTT
[37 nt withheld, positions 7906-7942]
ACCCTATCTCGGTCTATTCTTTTGATTTATAAGGGATTTTGCCGATTTCGGCCTATTGGTTAAAAAATGA
GCTGATTTAACAAAAATTTAACGCGAATTTTAACAAAATATTAACGCTTACAATTTAGGTGGCACTTTTC
GGGGAAATGTGCGCGGAACCCCTATTTGTTTATTTTTCTAAATACATTCAAATATGTATCCGCTCATGAG
ACAATAACCCTGATAAATGCTTCAATAATATTGAAAAAGGAAGAGTATGAGTATTCAACATTTCCGTGTC
GCCCTTATTCCCTTTTTTGCGGCATTTTGCCTTCCTGTTTTTGCTCACCCAGAAACGCTGGTGAAAGTAA
AAGATGCTGAAGATCAGTTGGGTGCACGAGTGGGTTACATCGAACTGGATCTCAACAGCGGTAAGATCCT
TGAGAGTTTTCGCCCCGAAGAACGTTTTCCAATGATGAGCACTTTTAAAGTTCTGCTATGTGGCGCGGTA
TTATCCCGTATTGACGCCGGGCAAGAGCAACTCGGTCGCCGCATACACTATTCTCAGAATGACTTGGTTG
AGTACTCACCAGTCACAGAAAAGCATCTTACGGATGGCATGACAGTAAGAGAATTATGCAGTGCTGCCAT
AACCATGAGTGATAACACTGCGGCCAACTTACTTCTGACAACGATCGGAGGACCGAAGGAGCTAACCGCT
TTTTTGCACAACATGGGGGATCATGTAACTCGCCTTGATCGTTGGGAACCGGAGCTGAATGAAGCCATAC
CAAACGACGAGCGTGACACCACGATGCCTGTAGCAATGGCAACAACGTTGCGCAAACTATTAACTGGCGA
ACTACTTACTCTAGCTTCCCGGCAACAATTAATAGACTGGATGGAGGCGGATAAAGTTGCAGGACCACTT
CTGCGCTCGGCCCTTCCGGCTGGCTGGTTTATTGCTGATAAATCTGGAGCCGGTGAGCGTGGGTCTCGCG
GTATCATTGCAGCACTGGGGCCAGATGGTAAGCCCTCCCGTATCGTAGTTATCTACACGACGGGGAGTCA
GGCAACTATGGATGAACGAAATAGACAGATCGCTGAGATAGGTGCCTCACTGATTAAGCATTGGTAACTG
TCAGACCAAGTTTACTCATATATACTTTAGATTGATTTAAAACTTCATTTTTAATTTAAAAGGATCTAGG
TGAAGATCCTTTTTGATAATCTCATGACCAAAATCCCTTAACGTGAGTTTTCGTTCCACTGAGCGTCAGA
CCCCGTAGAAAAGATCAAAGGATCTTCTTGAGATCCTTTTTTTCTGCGCGTAATCTGCTGCTTGCAAACA
AAAAAACCACCGCTACCAGCGGTGGTTTGTTTGCCGGATCAAGAGCTACCAACTCTTTTTCCGAAGGTAA
CTGGCTTCAGCAGAGCGCAGATACCAAATACTGTTCTTCTAGTGTAGCCGTAGTTAGGCCACCACTTCAA
GAACTCTGTAGCACCGCCTACATACCTCGCTCTGCTAATCCTGTTACCAGTGGCTGCTGCCAGTGGCGAT
AAGTCGTGTCTTACCGGGTTGGACTCAAGACGATAGTTACCGGATAAGGCGCAGCGGTCGGGCTGAACGG
GGGGTTCGTGCACACAGCCCAGCTTGGAGCGAACGACCTACACCGAACTGAGATACCTACAGCGTGAGCT
ATGAGAAAGCGCCACGCTTCCCGAAGGGAGAAAGGCGGACAGGTATCCGGTAAGCGGCAGGGTCGGAACA
GGAGAGCGCACGAGGGAGCTTCCAGGGGGAAACGCCTGGTATCTTTATAGTCCTGTCGGGTTTCGCCACC
TCTGACTTGAGCGTCGATTTTTGTGATGCTCGTCAGGGGGGCGGAGCCTATGGAAAAACGCCAGCAACGC
GGCCTTTTTACGGTTCCTGGCCTTTTGCTGGCCTTTTGCTCACATGTTCTTTCCTGCGTTATCCCCTGAT
TCTGTGGATAACCGTATTACCGCCTTTGAGTGAGCTGATACCGCTCGCCGCAGCCGAACGACCGAGCGCA
GCGAGTCAGTGAGCGAGGAAGCGGAAGAGCGCCCAATACGCAAACCGCCTCTCCCCGCGCGTTGGCCGAT
TCATTAATGCAGCTGGCACGACAGGTTTCCCGACTGGAAAGCGGGCAGTGAGCGCAACGCAATTAATGTG
AGTTAGCTCACTCATTAGGCACCCCAGGCTTTACACTTTATGCTTCCGGCTCGTATGTTGTGTGGAATTG
TGAGCGGATAACAATTTCACACAGGAAACAGCTATGACCATGATTACGCCAAGCGCGCAATTAACCCTCA
CTAAAGGGAACAAAAGCTGGAGCTGCAAGC
Features (pLannotate 1.2.2; 31 found; start..end, strand, type, name):
      5..231     +  promoter       RSV promoter: Rous sarcoma virus enhancer/promoter
    232..412     +  LTR            5' LTR (truncated): truncated 5' long terminal repeat (LTR) from HIV-1
    459..584     +  misc_feature   HIV-1 Ψ: packaging signal of human immunodeficiency virus type 1
    568..931     +  CDS            HIV-1 gag (fragment): gag protein from human immunodeficiency virus 1; gag
   1077..1310    +  misc_feature   RRE: The Rev response element (RRE) of HIV-1 allows for Rev-dependent mRNA export from the nucleus to the cytoplasm.
   1687..1713    +  CDS            Rev (fragment): human immunodeficiency virus 1 (HIV-1) Rev protein; rev; enhances nuclear export of unspliced and incompletely spliced viral mRNAs
   1720..1743    +  promoter       SV40 promoter (fragment): SV40 early promoter
   1744..1815    +  promoter       SV40 promoter (fragment): SV40 enhancer and early promoter
   1839..1974    +  rep_origin     SV40 ori: SV40 origin of replication
   2020..2616    +  CDS            PuroR (fragment): puromycin N-acetyltransferase; pac from Streptomyces; confers resistance to puromycin
   2665..2782    +  misc_feature   cPPT/CTS: central polypurine tract and central termination sequence of HIV-1
   2847..2913    +  CDS            small t antigen (fragment): SV40 (simian virus 40) small t antigen
   2920..4098    +  promoter       EF-1α promoter: strong constitutive promoter for human elongation factor EF-1α
   4115..6028    +  CDS            ZNF143: ZN143_HUMAN - Also known as SBF, STAF. Experimental evidence at protein level: Swiss-Prot protein existence level 1. Transcriptional activator. Activates the gene for selenocysteine tRNA (tRNAsec). Binds to the SPH motif of small nuclear RNA (snRNA) gene promoters. Participates in efficient U6 RNA polymerase III transcription via its interaction with CHD8. From Homo sapiens (Human).
   6044..6097    +  promoter       U6 promoter (fragment): RNA polymerase III promoter for human U6 snRNA
   6139..6727    +  misc_feature   WPRE: woodchuck hepatitis virus posttranscriptional regulatory element
   6778..6797    +  misc_feature   cPPT/CTS (fragment): central polypurine tract and central termination sequence of HIV-1
   6799..7032    +  LTR            3' LTR (ΔU3): self-inactivating 3' long terminal repeat (LTR) from HIV-1
   7110..7231    +  polyA_signal   SV40 poly(A) signal: SV40 polyadenylation signal
   7271..7406    +  rep_origin     SV40 ori: SV40 origin of replication
   7427..7445    -  promoter       T7 promoter: promoter for bacteriophage T7 RNA polymerase
   7453..7608    +  CDS            lacZα (fragment): LacZα fragment of β-galactosidase; lacZ fragment
   7613..8041    +  rep_origin     f1 ori (sequence partly withheld): f1 bacteriophage origin of replication; arrow indicates direction of (+) strand synthesis
   8094..8198    +  promoter       AmpR promoter: bla
   8199..9059    +  CDS            AmpR: β-lactamase; bla; confers resistance to ampicillin, carbenicillin, and related antibiotics
   9230..9818    +  rep_origin     ori: high-copy-number ColE1/pMB1/pBR322/pUC origin of replication
  10001..10093   +  CDS            lacI (fragment): lac repressor; lacI; The lac repressor binds to the lac operator to inhibit transcription in E. coli. This inhibition can be relieved by adding lactose or isopropyl-β-D-thiogalactopyranoside (IPTG).
  10106..10127   +  protein_bind   CAP binding site: CAP binding activates transcription in the presence of cAMP. E. coli catabolite activator protein
  10142..10172   +  promoter       lac promoter: promoter for the E. coli lac operon
  10180..10196   +  protein_bind   lac operator: The lac repressor binds to the lac operator to inhibit transcription in E. coli. This inhibition can be relieved by adding lactose or isopropyl-β-D-thiogalactopyranoside (IPTG). lac repressor encoded by lacI
  10241..10259   +  promoter       T3 promoter: promoter for bacteriophage T3 RNA polymerase
