[The description below was written by a language model from this plasmid's Addgene catalogue record and pLannotate feature annotations shown in this document.]
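Description:
TFORF1374 is a lentiviral mammalian expression plasmid built on the pLX_TRC317 backbone and carrying the human transcription factor ZNF143 (also known as SBF or STAF) as a synthesized open reading frame. It belongs to a large barcoded transcription factor ORF collection in which each construct carries a unique 24-bp barcode, so that the overexpressed factor can be identified in pooled screens. The feature table does not annotate the barcode itself, so its position cannot be stated from the record. In bacteria the plasmid is maintained through a high-copy ColE1/pUC-type origin and selected with ampicillin via β-lactamase. An f1 origin and remnants of lac, T7 and T3 cloning-vector elements are also present in the backbone. The depositor notes that the plasmid can recombine.

The transfer cassette follows a third-generation, self-inactivating design. An RSV promoter fused to a truncated HIV-1 5' LTR drives production of the genomic RNA, which contains the Ψ packaging signal, a gag fragment, the Rev response element for Rev-dependent nuclear export, and a cPPT/CTS. It ends in a ΔU3 3' LTR followed by an SV40 polyadenylation signal. Within the provirus, an SV40 early promoter drives puromycin N-acetyltransferase for selecting transduced cells, and downstream a separate EF-1α promoter gives strong constitutive expression of ZNF143. A WPRE after the ORF enhances transcript stability and expression. A short U6 promoter fragment is annotated between the ORF and the WPRE, but the record does not explain its role. The construct is intended for packaging into lentivirus to overexpress ZNF143 in mammalian cells, individually or in pooled screens such as directed differentiation studies.
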