Addgene plasmid #143955: TFORF1374
Purpose: Lentiviral vector for overexpressing transcription factor ORFs with unique 24-bp barcodes. Barcodes facilitate identification of transcription factors in pooled screens.
Depositing lab: Feng Zhang. Depositing organization: Broad Institute. Publication: A transcription factor atlas of directed differentiation. Joung J, Ma S, Tay T, Geiger-Schuller KR, Kirchgatterer PC, Verdine VK, Guo B, Arias-Garcia MA, Allen WE, Singh A, Kuksenko O, Abudayyeh OO, Gootenberg JS, Fu Z, Macrae RK, Buenrostro JD, Regev A, Zhang F. Cell. 2023 Jan 5;186(1):209-229.e26. doi: 10.1016/j.cell.2022.11.026. PubMed 36608654.
Backbone
  Vector backbone: pLX_TRC317
  Backbone manufacturer: Broad Institute Genetic Perturbation Platform
  Backbone size w/o insert (bp): 8264
  Vector type: Mammalian Expression, Lentiviral
  Selectable markers: Puromycin
Growth in bacteria
  Bacterial resistance: Ampicillin, 100 μg/mL
  Growth temperature: 37°C
  Growth strain: NEB Stable
  Copy number: High Copy
Gene/Insert
  Gene/Insert name: ZNF143
  Species: H. sapiens (human)
  Insert size (bp): 2018
  Entrez Gene: ZNF143 (a.k.a. SBF, STAF, pHZ-1)
  Promoter: EF1a
  Cloning method: Unknown
  Sequencing primers: 5′ GGGTGGAGACTGAAGTTAGGCCAG; 3′ CACATAGCGTAAAAGGAGCAACATAG
Terms and licenses: Academic/Nonprofit Terms; Industry Terms: Not Available to Industry
Depositor comments: NM_003442,XM_011520349,ENST00000396602 . The transcription factor ORF portion of this plasmid was synthesized by Genewiz. Please test multiple small colonies in case of plasmid recombination. To make this collection available in a timely manner, a portion of this collection was not fully sequenced by Addgene. If an Addgene verified full plasmid sequence is not available, please contact us prior to placing an order to request the full sequence.
How to cite: TFORF1374 was a gift from Feng Zhang (Addgene plasmid # 143955 ; http://n2t.net/addgene:143955 ; RRID:Addgene_143955)
