>Addgene plasmid #143955 | TFORF1374 | depositor partial sequence | sequence record 283992 | Insert
ACCGCCACCATGTTGTTAGCCCAAATAAATCGAGATTCTCAGGGAATGACAGAGTTTCCTGGAGGAGGGA
TGGAGGCGCAACATGTTACGCTGTGCTTGACAGAGGCAGTCACCGTGGCAGATGGTGACAACTTAGAAAA
TATGGAAGGCGTAAGCTTGCAAGCAGTAACACTTGCAGATGGTTCTACTGCTTACATACAACACAATTCT
AAAGATGCAAAACTCATAGATGGCCAGGTCATTCAGTTGGAAGATGGTTCTGCGGCCTATGTTCAACATG
TACCCATACCTAAAAGTACAGGGGACAGTTTGCGTCTAGAGGATGGTCAAGCAGTACAGTTAGAAGATGG
TACCACAGCATTTATTCACCACACCTCCAAAGATAGTTATGACCAGAGTGCATTACAGGCGGTTCAGCTG
GAAGATGGTACCACAGCTTATATCCACCATGCAGTGCAAGTCCCGCAGTCTGACACCATCTTGGCAATTC
AGGCTGATGGGACAGTGGCAGGTCTGCACACTGGGGATGCTACAATTGACCCTGACACCATCAGTGCTTT
GGAACAGTATGCAGCAAAGGTGTCCATTGATGGAAGTGAAAGTGTAGCAGGTACTGGAATGATTGGAGAA
AATGAGCAAGAGAAAAAAATGCAGATTGTTTTACAAGGACATGCTACAAGAGTAACTGCTAAATCTCAAC
AGAGTGGAGAGAAGGCATTTCGATGTGAATATGATGGATGTGGAAAATTATATACAACAGCTCATCATCT
CAAGGTCCATGAGAGGTCACACACAGGAGATCGGCCTTATCAGTGTGAGCATGCAGGCTGTGGGAAGGCA
TTTGCAACAGGTTATGGATTAAAAAGTCACGTCAGAACTCATACAGGAGAAAAGCCATATCGGTGTTCGG
AAGATAATTGTACTAAATCTTTCAAAACTTCAGGAGATCTACAGAAACACATCAGAACTCATACAGGAGA
AAGGCCCTTTAAGTGTCCCTTCGAAGGCTGCGGTCGGTCCTTTACAACATCAAATATCAGAAAAGTGCAC
GTTAGGACACACACAGGAGAAAGACCTTATTACTGCACAGAGCCAGGATGTGGGAGGGCATTTGCCAGTG
CAACAAATTATAAAAACCATGTGAGGATACACACAGGAGAAAAGCCATATGTTTGTACAGTTCCTGGGTG
TGACAAAAGGTTTACAGAATATTCCAGTTTGTACAAACATCATGTTGTCCACACTCATTCCAAACCTTAC
AACTGTAACCACTGTGGGAAGACATACAAGCAGATCTCCACGCTGGCCATGCACAAACGGACAGCCCACA
ACGACACTGAGCCCATCGAGGAGGAGCAGGAAGCCTTCTTTGAGCCGCCCCCAGGTCAAGGTGAAGATGT
TCTTAAAGGGTCCCAGATTACGTATGTTACAGGTGTAGAAGGGGACGACGTTGTTTCTACACAAGTAGCC
ACAGTAACCCAATCTGGACTGAGTCAACAAGTTACACTCATATCCCAGGATGGGACTCAGCATGTCAACA
TATCTCAAGCTGACATGCAGGCCATTGGCAACACCATCACAATGGTAACGCAGGATGGCACGCCCATCAC
AGTCCCCGCCCATGATGCAGTCATCTCCTCAGCAGGAACGCACTCTGTTGCTATGGTTACTGCTGAGGGT
ACAGAAGGGGAACAGGTTGCAATTGTAGCTCAAGACTTGGCAGCATTCCATACTGCCTCATCAGAAATGG
GGCACCAGCAGCATAGCCATCACTTAGTAACCACAGAAACCAGACCTCTGACCTTAGTAGCAACATCCAA
TGGCACCCAGATTGCAGTTCAGCTTGGAGAACAGCCATCTCTGGAAGAAGCCATCAGAATAGCGTCTAGA
ATCCAACAAGGAGAAACGCCAGGGTTGGATGATTAGTAATGAACTAGTCCGTAACTTGAAAGTATTTCGA
TTTCTTGGCTTTATATATCTTGTGGAAAGGACGAACCCGTAGGATCGTTGCCGAGCTC
