>Addgene plasmid #143955 | TFORF1374 | depositor partial sequence | sequence record 283993 | Barcode
ACCCGTAGGATCGTTGCCGAGCTC
